>Addgene plasmid #75819 | COASY gRNA (BRDN0001145628) | addgene full sequence | sequence record 184628 | Addgene Assembled Sequence
CCCGGGTGCAAAGATGGATAAAGTTTTAAACAGAGAGGAATCTTTGCAGCTAATGGACCTTCTAGGTCTT
GAAAGGAGTGGGAATTGGCTCCGGTGCCCGTCAGTGGGCAGAGCGCACATCGCCCACAGTCCCCGAGAAG
TTGGGGGGAGGGGTCGGCAATTGATCCGGTGCCTAGAGAAGGTGGCGCGGGGTAAACTGGGAAAGTGATG
TCGTGTACTGGCTCCGCCTTTTTCCCGAGGGTGGGGGAGAACCGTATATAAGTGCAGTAGTCGCCGTGAA
CGTTCTTTTTCGCAACGGGTTTGCCGCCAGAACACAGGTAAGTGCCGTGTGTGGTTCCCGCGGGCCTGGC
CTCTTTACGGGTTATGGCCCTTGCGTGCCTTGAATTACTTCCACCTGGCTGCAGTACGTGATTCTTGATC
CCGAGCTTCGGGTTGGAAGTGGGTGGGAGAGTTCGAGGCCTTGCGCTTAAGGAGCCCCTTCGCCTCGTGC
TTGAGTTGAGGCCTGGCCTGGGCGCTGGGGCCGCCGCGTGCGAATCTGGTGGCACCTTCGCGCCTGTCTC
GCTGCTTTCGATAAGTCTCTAGCCATTTAAAATTTTTGATGACCTGCTGCGACGCTTTTTTTCTGGCAAG
ATAGTCTTGTAAATGCGGGCCAAGATCTGCACACTGGTATTTCGGTTTTTGGGGCCGCGGGCGGCGACGG
GGCCCGTGCGTCCCAGCGCACATGTTCGGCGAGGCGGGGCCTGCGAGCGCGGCCACCGAGAATCGGACGG
GGGTAGTCTCAAGCTGGCCGGCCTGCTCTGGTGCCTGGCCTCGCGCCGCCGTGTATCGCCCCGCCCTGGG
CGGCAAGGCTGGCCCGGTCGGCACCAGTTGCGTGAGCGGAAAGATGGCCGCTTCCCGGCCCTGCTGCAGG
GAGCTCAAAATGGAGGACGCGGCGCTCGGGAGAGCGGGCGGGTGAGTCACCCACACAAAGGAAAAGGGCC
TTTCCGTCCTCAGCCGTCGCTTCATGTGACTCCACGGAGTACCGGGCGCCGTCCAGGCACCTCGATTAGT
TCTCGAGCTTTTGGAGTACGTCGTCTTTAGGTTGGGGGGAGGGGTTTTATGCGATGGAGTTTCCCCACAC
TGAGTGGGTGGAGACTGAAGTTAGGCCAGCTTGGCACTTGATGTAATTCTCCTTGGAATTTGCCCTTTTT
GAGTTTGGATCTTGGTTCATTCTCAAGCCTCAGACAGTGGTTCAAAGTTTTTTTCTTCCATTTCAGGTGT
CGTGACGTACGGCCACCATGACCGAGTACAAGCCCACGGTGCGCCTCGCCACCCGCGACGACGTCCCCAG
GGCCGTACGCACCCTCGCCGCCGCGTTCGCCGACTACCCCGCCACGCGCCACACCGTCGATCCGGACCGC
CACATCGAGCGGGTCACCGAGCTGCAAGAACTCTTCCTCACGCGCGTCGGGCTCGACATCGGCAAGGTGT
GGGTCGCGGACGACGGCGCCGCCGTGGCGGTCTGGACCACGCCGGAGAGCGTCGAAGCGGGGGCGGTGTT
CGCCGAGATCGGCCCGCGCATGGCCGAGTTGAGCGGTTCCCGGCTGGCCGCGCAGCAACAGATGGAAGGC
CTCCTGGCGCCGCACCGGCCCAAGGAGCCCGCGTGGTTCCTGGCCACCGTCGGAGTCTCGCCCGACCACC
AGGGCAAGGGTCTGGGCAGCGCCGTCGTGCTCCCCGGAGTGGAGGCGGCCGAGCGCGCCGGGGTGCCCGC
CTTCCTGGAGACCTCCGCGCCCCGCAACCTCCCCTTCTACGAGCGGCTCGGCTTCACCGTCACCGCCGAC
GTCGAGGTGCCCGAAGGACCGCGCACCTGGTGCATGACCCGCAAGCCCGGTGCCTGAACGCGTTAAGTCG
ACAATCAACCTCTGGATTACAAAATTTGTGAAAGATTGACTGGTATTCTTAACTATGTTGCTCCTTTTAC
GCTATGTGGATACGCTGCTTTAATGCCTTTGTATCATGCTATTGCTTCCCGTATGGCTTTCATTTTCTCC
TCCTTGTATAAATCCTGGTTGCTGTCTCTTTATGAGGAGTTGTGGCCCGTTGTCAGGCAACGTGGCGTGG
TGTGCACTGTGTTTGCTGACGCAACCCCCACTGGTTGGGGCATTGCCACCACCTGTCAGCTCCTTTCCGG
GACTTTCGCTTTCCCCCTCCCTATTGCCACGGCGGAACTCATCGCCGCCTGCCTTGCCCGCTGCTGGACA
GGGGCTCGGCTGTTGGGCACTGACAATTCCGTGGTGTTGTCGGGGAAATCATCGTCCTTTCCTTGGCTGC
TCGCCTGTGTTGCCACCTGGATTCTGCGCGGGACGTCCTTCTGCTACGTCCCTTCGGCCCTCAATCCAGC
GGACCTTCCTTCCCGCGGCCTGCTGCCGGCTCTGCGGCCTCTTCCGCGTCTTCGCCTTCGCCCTCAGACG
AGTCGGATCTCCCTTTGGGCCGCCTCCCCGCGTCGACTTTAAGACCAATGACTTACAAGGCAGCTGTAGA
TCTTAGCCACTTTTTAAAAGAAAAGGGGGGACTGGAAGGGCTAATTCACTCCCAACGAAGACAAGATCTG
CTTTTTGCTTGTACTGGGTCTCTCTGGTTAGACCAGATCTGAGCCTGGGAGCTCTCTGGCTAACTAGGGA
ACCCACTGCTTAAGCCTCAATAAAGCTTGCCTTGAGTGCTTCAAGTAGTGTGTGCCCGTCTGTTGTGTGA
CTCTGGTAACTAGAGATCCCTCAGACCCTTTTAGTCAGTGTGGAAAATCTCTAGCAGTACGTATAGTAGT
TCATGTCATCTTATTATTCAGTATTTATAACTTGCAAAGAAATGAATATCAGAGAGTGAGAGGAACTTGT
TTATTGCAGCTTATAATGGTTACAAATAAAGCAATAGCATCACAAATTTCACAAATAAAGCATTTTTTTC
ACTGCATTCTAGTTGTGGTTTGTCCAAACTCATCAATGTATCTTATCATGTCTGGCTCTAGCTATCCCGC
CCCTAACTCCGCCCATCCCGCCCCTAACTCCGCCCAGTTCCGCCCATTCTCCGCCCCATGGCTGACTAAT
TTTTTTTATTTATGCAGAGGCCGAGGCCGCCTCGGCCTCTGAGCTATTCCAGAAGTAGTGAGGAGGCTTT
TTTGGAGGCCTAGGGACGTACCCAATTCGCCCTATAGTGAGTCGTATTACGCGCGCTCACTGGCCGTCGT
TTTACAACGTCGTGACTGGGAAAACCCTGGCGTTACCCAACTTAATCGCCTTGCAGCACATCCCCCTTTC
GCCAGCTGGCGTAATAGCGAAGAGGCCCGCACCGATCGCCCTTCCCAACAGTTGCGCAGCCTGAATGGCG
AATGGG
[124 nt withheld, positions 3367-3490]
C
[91 nt withheld, positions 3492-3582]
A
[49 nt withheld, positions 3584-3632]
CCTTTGACGTTGGAGTCCACGTTCTTT
[37 nt withheld, positions 3660-3696]
ACCCTATCTCGGTCTATTCTTTTGATTTATAAGGGATTTTGCCGATTTCGGCCTATTGGTTAAAAAATGA
GCTGATTTAACAAAAATTTAACGCGAATTTTAACAAAATATTAACGCTTACAATTTAGGTGGCACTTTTC
GGGGAAATGTGCGCGGAACCCCTATTTGTTTATTTTTCTAAATACATTCAAATATGTATCCGCTCATGAG
ACAATAACCCTGATAAATGCTTCAATAATATTGAAAAAGGAAGAGTATGAGTATTCAACATTTCCGTGTC
GCCCTTATTCCCTTTTTTGCGGCATTTTGCCTTCCTGTTTTTGCTCACCCAGAAACGCTGGTGAAAGTAA
AAGATGCTGAAGATCAGTTGGGTGCACGAGTGGGTTACATCGAACTGGATCTCAACAGCGGTAAGATCCT
TGAGAGTTTTCGCCCCGAAGAACGTTTTCCAATGATGAGCACTTTTAAAGTTCTGCTATGTGGCGCGGTA
TTATCCCGTATTGACGCCGGGCAAGAGCAACTCGGTCGCCGCATACACTATTCTCAGAATGACTTGGTTG
AGTACTCACCAGTCACAGAAAAGCATCTTACGGATGGCATGACAGTAAGAGAATTATGCAGTGCTGCCAT
AACCATGAGTGATAACACTGCGGCCAACTTACTTCTGACAACGATCGGAGGACCGAAGGAGCTAACCGCT
TTTTTGCACAACATGGGGGATCATGTAACTCGCCTTGATCGTTGGGAACCGGAGCTGAATGAAGCCATAC
CAAACGACGAGCGTGACACCACGATGCCTGTAGCAATGGCAACAACGTTGCGCAAACTATTAACTGGCGA
ACTACTTACTCTAGCTTCCCGGCAACAATTAATAGACTGGATGGAGGCGGATAAAGTTGCAGGACCACTT
CTGCGCTCGGCCCTTCCGGCTGGCTGGTTTATTGCTGATAAATCTGGAGCCGGTGAGCGTGGGTCTCGCG
GTATCATTGCAGCACTGGGGCCAGATGGTAAGCCCTCCCGTATCGTAGTTATCTACACGACGGGGAGTCA
GGCAACTATGGATGAACGAAATAGACAGATCGCTGAGATAGGTGCCTCACTGATTAAGCATTGGTAACTG
TCAGACCAAGTTTACTCATATATACTTTAGATTGATTTAAAACTTCATTTTTAATTTAAAAGGATCTAGG
TGAAGATCCTTTTTGATAATCTCATGACCAAAATCCCTTAACGTGAGTTTTCGTTCCACTGAGCGTCAGA
CCCCGTAGAAAAGATCAAAGGATCTTCTTGAGATCCTTTTTTTCTGCGCGTAATCTGCTGCTTGCAAACA
AAAAAACCACCGCTACCAGCGGTGGTTTGTTTGCCGGATCAAGAGCTACCAACTCTTTTTCCGAAGGTAA
CTGGCTTCAGCAGAGCGCAGATACCAAATACTGTTCTTCTAGTGTAGCCGTAGTTAGGCCACCACTTCAA
GAACTCTGTAGCACCGCCTACATACCTCGCTCTGCTAATCCTGTTACCAGTGGCTGCTGCCAGTGGCGAT
AAGTCGTGTCTTACCGGGTTGGACTCAAGACGATAGTTACCGGATAAGGCGCAGCGGTCGGGCTGAACGG
GGGGTTCGTGCACACAGCCCAGCTTGGAGCGAACGACCTACACCGAACTGAGATACCTACAGCGTGAGCT
ATGAGAAAGCGCCACGCTTCCCGAAGGGAGAAAGGCGGACAGGTATCCGGTAAGCGGCAGGGTCGGAACA
GGAGAGCGCACGAGGGAGCTTCCAGGGGGAAACGCCTGGTATCTTTATAGTCCTGTCGGGTTTCGCCACC
TCTGACTTGAGCGTCGATTTTTGTGATGCTCGTCAGGGGGGCGGAGCCTATGGAAAAACGCCAGCAACGC
GGCCTTTTTACGGTTCCTGGCCTTTTGCTGGCCTTTTGCTCACATGTTCTTTCCTGCGTTATCCCCTGAT
TCTGTGGATAACCGTATTACCGCCTTTGAGTGAGCTGATACCGCTCGCCGCAGCCGAACGACCGAGCGCA
GCGAGTCAGTGAGCGAGGAAGCGGAAGAGCGCCCAATACGCAAACCGCCTCTCCCCGCGCGTTGGCCGAT
TCATTAATGCAGCTGGCACGACAGGTTTCCCGACTGGAAAGCGGGCAGTGAGCGCAACGCAATTAATGTG
AGTTAGCTCACTCATTAGGCACCCCAGGCTTTACACTTTATGCTTCCGGCTCGTATGTTGTGTGGAATTG
TGAGCGGATAACAATTTCACACAGGAAACAGCTATGACCATGATTACGCCAAGCGCGCAATTAACCCTCA
CTAAAGGGAACAAAAGCTGGAGCTGCAAGCTTAATGTAGTCTTATGCAATACTCTTGTAGTCTTGCAACA
TGGTAACGATGAGTTAGCAACATGCCTTACAAGGAGAGAAAAAGCACCGTGCATGCCGATTGGTGGAAGT
AAGGTGGTACGATCGTGCCTTATTAGGAAGGCAACAGACGGGTCTGACATGGATTGGACGAACCACTGAA
TTGCCGCATTGCAGAGATATTGTATTTAAGTGCCTAGCTCGATACATAAACGGGTCTCTCTGGTTAGACC
AGATCTGAGCCTGGGAGCTCTCTGGCTAACTAGGGAACCCACTGCTTAAGCCTCAATAAAGCTTGCCTTG
AGTGCTTCAAGTAGTGTGTGCCCGTCTGTTGTGTGACTCTGGTAACTAGAGATCCCTCAGACCCTTTTAG
TCAGTGTGGAAAATCTCTAGCAGTGGCGCCCGAACAGGGACTTGAAAGCGAAAGGGAAACCAGAGGAGCT
CTCTCGACGCAGGACTCGGCTTGCTGAAGCGCGCACGGCAAGAGGCGAGGGGCGGCGACTGGTGAGTACG
CCAAAAATTTTGACTAGCGGAGGCTAGAAGGAGAGAGATGGGTGCGAGAGCGTCAGTATTAAGCGGGGGA
GAATTAGATCGCGATGGGAAAAAATTCGGTTAAGGCCAGGGGGAAAGAAAAAATATAAATTAAAACATAT
AGTATGGGCAAGCAGGGAGCTAGAACGATTCGCAGTTAATCCTGGCCTGTTAGAAACATCAGAAGGCTGT
AGACAAATACTGGGACAGCTACAACCATCCCTTCAGACAGGATCAGAAGAACTTAGATCATTATATAATA
CAGTAGCAACCCTCTATTGTGTGCATCAAAGGATAGAGATAAAAGACACCAAGGAAGCTTTAGACAAGAT
AGAGGAAGAGCAAAACAAAAGTAAGACCACCGCACAGCAAGCGGCCGCTGATCTTCAGACCTGGAGGAGG
AGATATGAGGGACAATTGGAGAAGTGAATTATATAAATATAAAGTAGTAAAAATTGAACCATTAGGAGTA
GCACCCACCAAGGCAAAGAGAAGAGTGGTGCAGAGAGAAAAAAGAGCAGTGGGAATAGGAGCTTTGTTCC
TTGGGTTCTTGGGAGCAGCAGGAAGCACTATGGGCGCAGCGTCAATGACGCTGACGGTACAGGCCAGACA
ATTATTGTCTGGTATAGTGCAGCAGCAGAACAATTTGCTGAGGGCTATTGAGGCGCAACAGCATCTGTTG
CAACTCACAGTCTGGGGCATCAAGCAGCTCCAGGCAAGAATCCTGGCTGTGGAAAGATACCTAAAGGATC
AACAGCTCCTGGGGATTTGGGGTTGCTCTGGAAAACTCATTTGCACCACTGCTGTGCCTTGGAATGCTAG
TTGGAGTAATAAATCTCTGGAACAGATTTGGAATCACACGACCTGGATGGAGTGGGACAGAGAAATTAAC
AATTACACAAGCTTAATACACTCCTTAATTGAAGAATCGCAAAACCAGCAAGAAAAGAATGAACAAGAAT
TATTGGAATTAGATAAATGGGCAAGTTTGTGGAATTGGTTTAACATAACAAATTGGCTGTGGTATATAAA
ATTATTCATAATGATAGTAGGAGGCTTGGTAGGTTTAAGAATAGTTTTTGCTGTACTTTCTATAGTGAAT
AGAGTTAGGCAGGGATATTCACCATTATCGTTTCAGACCCACCTCCCAACCCCGAGGGGACCCAGAGAGG
GCCTATTTCCCATGATTCCTTCATATTTGCATATACGATACAAGGCTGTTAGAGAGATAATTAGAATTAA
TTTGACTGTAAACACAAAGATATTAGTACAAAATACGTGACGTAGAAAGTAATAATTTCTTGGGTAGTTT
GCAGTTTTAAAATTATGTTTTAAAATGGACTATCATATGCTTACCGTAACTTGAAAGTATTTCGATTTCT
TGGCTTTATATATCTTGTGGAAAGGACGAAACACCGGAAATCAAGAACCTCAAACGGTTTTAGAGCTAGA
AATAGCAAGTTAAAATAAGGCTAGTCCGTTATCAACTTGAAAAAGTGGCACCGAGTCGGTGCTTTTTTAA
GCTTGGCGTAACTAGATCTTGAGACAAATGGCAGTATTCATCCACAATTTTAAAAGAAAAGGGGGGATTG
GGGGGTACAGTGCAGGGGAAAGAATAGTAGACATAATAGCAACAGACATACAAACTAAAGAATTACAAAA
ACAAATTACAAAAATTCAAAATTTTCGGGTTTATTACAGGGACAGCAGAGATCCACTTTGGCGCCGGCTC
GAGGGGG
Features (pLannotate 1.2.2; 29 found; start..end, strand, type, name):
     14..80      +  CDS            small t antigen (fragment): SV40 (simian virus 40) small t antigen
    106..317     +  promoter       EF-1α core promoter: core promoter for human elongation factor EF-1α
    318..1256    +  intron         EF-1α intron A: intron upstream of the start codon of human EF-1α
   1278..1877    +  CDS            PuroR (fragment): puromycin N-acetyltransferase; pac from Streptomyces; confers resistance to puromycin
   1893..2481    +  misc_feature   WPRE: woodchuck hepatitis virus posttranscriptional regulatory element
   2532..2551    +  misc_feature   cPPT/CTS (fragment): central polypurine tract and central termination sequence of HIV-1
   2553..2786    +  LTR            3' LTR (ΔU3): self-inactivating 3' long terminal repeat (LTR) from HIV-1
   2864..2985    +  polyA_signal   SV40 poly(A) signal: SV40 polyadenylation signal
   3025..3160    +  rep_origin     SV40 ori: SV40 origin of replication
   3181..3199    -  promoter       T7 promoter: promoter for bacteriophage T7 RNA polymerase
   3207..3362    +  CDS            lacZα (fragment): LacZα fragment of β-galactosidase; lacZ fragment
   3367..3795    +  rep_origin     f1 ori (sequence partly withheld): f1 bacteriophage origin of replication; arrow indicates direction of (+) strand synthesis
   3848..3952    +  promoter       AmpR promoter: bla
   3953..4813    +  CDS            AmpR: β-lactamase; bla; confers resistance to ampicillin, carbenicillin, and related antibiotics
   4984..5572    +  rep_origin     ori: high-copy-number ColE1/pMB1/pBR322/pUC origin of replication
   5755..5847    +  CDS            lacI (fragment): lac repressor; lacI; The lac repressor binds to the lac operator to inhibit transcription in E. coli. This inhibition can be relieved by adding lactose or isopropyl-β-D-thiogalactopyranoside (IPTG).
   5860..5881    +  protein_bind   CAP binding site: CAP binding activates transcription in the presence of cAMP. E. coli catabolite activator protein
   5896..5926    +  promoter       lac promoter: promoter for the E. coli lac operon
   5934..5950    +  protein_bind   lac operator: The lac repressor binds to the lac operator to inhibit transcription in E. coli. This inhibition can be relieved by adding lactose or isopropyl-β-D-thiogalactopyranoside (IPTG). lac repressor encoded by lacI
   5995..6013    +  promoter       T3 promoter: promoter for bacteriophage T3 RNA polymerase
   6041..6267    +  promoter       RSV promoter: Rous sarcoma virus enhancer/promoter
   6268..6448    +  LTR            5' LTR (truncated): truncated 5' long terminal repeat (LTR) from HIV-1
   6495..6620    +  misc_feature   HIV-1 Ψ: packaging signal of human immunodeficiency virus type 1
   6604..6967    +  CDS            HIV-1 gag (fragment): gag protein from human immunodeficiency virus 1; gag
   7113..7346    +  misc_feature   RRE: The Rev response element (RRE) of HIV-1 allows for Rev-dependent mRNA export from the nucleus to the cytoplasm.
   7723..7749    +  CDS            Rev (fragment): human immunodeficiency virus 1 (HIV-1) Rev protein; rev; enhances nuclear export of unspliced and incompletely spliced viral mRNAs
   7753..7993    +  promoter       U6 promoter: RNA polymerase III promoter for human U6 snRNA
   8023..8098    +  misc_RNA       gRNA scaffold: guide RNA scaffold for the Streptococcus pyogenes CRISPR/Cas9 system
   8154..8271    +  misc_feature   cPPT/CTS: central polypurine tract and central termination sequence of HIV-1
