[The description below was written by a language model from this plasmid's Addgene catalogue record and pLannotate feature annotations shown in this document.]
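Description:
COASY gRNA (BRDN0001145628) is a third-generation lentiviral guide RNA plasmid built on the lentiGuide-Puro backbone. It delivers a single Streptococcus pyogenes-type sgRNA directed against human COASY, the gene for coenzyme A synthase. The plasmid is about 8.3 kb and is maintained in E. coli at high copy through a ColE1/pUC-type origin with ampicillin selection from the β-lactamase gene. An f1 origin, an SV40 origin and remnants of lac and phage promoter elements are also carried over from the backbone.

The transfer cassette starts with an RSV promoter fused to a truncated HIV-1 5' LTR, which makes genomic RNA production Tat-independent. This is followed by the Ψ packaging signal with a partial gag sequence and by the RRE for Rev-dependent nuclear export. A human U6 Pol III promoter then drives the 20-nt COASY spacer joined to the Cas9 gRNA scaffold. A cPPT/CTS element sits downstream of the scaffold and aids nuclear import of the viral genome. Next, an EF-1α core promoter with its intron A expresses puromycin N-acetyltransferase, so transduced mammalian cells can be selected with puromycin. A WPRE enhances transcript expression, and a self-inactivating ΔU3 3' LTR closes the provirus.

The plasmid does not encode Cas9, so it has to be used with a separate Cas9 vector or in cells that already express the nuclease. According to the depositor, the guide was designed against three COASY reference transcripts, and the record links it to a human kinome gRNA collection produced in work on optimized sgRNA design. Its typical use is CRISPR knockout of COASY in human cells.
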