Addgene plasmid #75819: COASY gRNA (BRDN0001145628)
Purpose: 3rd generation lentiviral gRNA plasmid targeting human COASY
Depositing lab: John Doench & David Root. Depositing organization: Broad Institute. Publication: Optimized sgRNA design to maximize activity and minimize off-target effects of CRISPR-Cas9. Doench JG, Fusi N, Sullender M, Hegde M, Vaimberg EW, Donovan KF, Smith I, Tothova Z, Wilen C, Orchard R, Virgin HW, Listgarten J, Root DE. Nat Biotechnol. 2016 Jan 18. doi: 10.1038/nbt.3437. PubMed 26780180.
Backbone
  Vector backbone: lentiGuide-Puro
  Backbone manufacturer: Zhang Lab (Addgene plasmid # 52963)
  Vector type: Mammalian Expression, Lentiviral, CRISPR
  Selectable markers: Puromycin
Growth in bacteria
  Bacterial resistance: Ampicillin, 100 μg/mL
  Growth temperature: 37°C
  Growth strain: DH5alpha
  Copy number: High Copy
Gene/Insert
  Gene/Insert name: COASY (alt names: COASY; NM_001042529.2)
  gRNA/shRNA sequence: GAAATCAAGAACCTCAAACG
  Species: H. sapiens (human)
  Entrez Gene: COASY (a.k.a. DPCK, NBIA6, NBP, PCH12, PPAT, UKR1, pOV-2)
  Promoter: hU6
  Cloning method: Unknown
  Sequencing primers: 5′ U6-F; 3′ pS2-R
Terms and licenses: Academic/Nonprofit Terms; Industry Terms: Not Available to Industry
Depositor comments: The gRNA was designed to target the following Genbank reference sequence(s): NM_001042529.2,NM_001042532.3,NM_025233.6. Note that this plasmid does NOT contain Cas9. It should be used in conjunction with lentiCas9-Blast (Addgene #52962) or otherwise with cell lines already expressing Cas9. Browse the full kinome gRNA library at http://www.addgene.org/pooled-library/broadgpp-human-kinome/ or visit http://www.broadinstitute.org/rnai/public/ for detailed protocols and information.
How to cite: COASY gRNA (BRDN0001145628) was a gift from John Doench & David Root (Addgene plasmid # 75819 ; http://n2t.net/addgene:75819 ; RRID:Addgene_75819)
