>Addgene plasmid #75819 | COASY gRNA (BRDN0001145628) | depositor partial sequence | sequence record 143279 | Target Sequence
GAAATCAAGAACCTCAAACG
