>Addgene plasmid #75819 | COASY gRNA (BRDN0001145628) | addgene partial sequence | sequence record 184627 | hU6-F
ACGTGACGTAGAAAGTAATAATTTCTTGGGTAGTTTGCAGTTTTAAAATTATGTTTTAAAATGGACTATC
ATATGCTTACCGTAACTTGAAAGTATTTCGATTTCTTGGCTTTATATATCTTGTGGAAAGGACGAAACAC
CGGAAATCAAGAACCTCAAACGGTTTTAGAGCTAGAAATAGCAAGTTAAAATAAGGCTAGTCCGTTATCA
ACTTGAAAAAGTGGCACCGAGTCGGTGCTTTTTTAAGCTTGGCGTAACTAGATCTTGAGACAAATGGCAG
TATTCATCCACAATTTTAAAAGAAAAGGGGGGATTGGGGGGTACAGTGCAGGGGAAAGAATAGTAGACAT
AATAGCAACAGACATACAAACTAAAGAATTACAAAAACAAATTACAAAAATTCAAAATTTTCGGGTTTAT
TACAGGGACAGCAGAGATCCACTTTGGCGCCGGCTCGAGGGGGCCCGGGTGCAAAGATGGATAAAGTTTT
AAACAGAGAGGAATCTTTGCAGCTAATGGACCTTCTAGGTCTTGAAAGGAGTGGGAATTGGCTCCGGTGC
CCGTCAGTGG
